>Addgene plasmid #197415 | pBridge-tyrosinase.σ2 | addgene full sequence | sequence record 388893 | Addgene NGS Result
CATTTAAGCATAAACACGCACTATGCCGTTCTTCTCATGTATATATATATACAGGCAACACGCAGATATA
GGTGCGACGTGAACAGTGAGCTGTATGTGCGCAGCTCGCGTTGCATTTTCGGAAGCGCTCGTTTTCGGAA
ACGCTTTGAAGTTCCTATTCCGAAGTTCCTATTCTCTAGCTAGAAAGTATAGGAACTTCAGAGCGCTTTT
GAAAACCAAAAGCGCTCTGAAGACGCACTTTCAAAAAACCAAAAACGCACCGGACTGTAACGAGCTACTA
AAATATTGCGAATACCGCTTCCACAAACATTGCTCAAAAGTATCTCTTTGCTATATATCTCTGTGCTATA
TCCCTATATAACCTACCCATCCACCTTTCGCTCCTTGAACTTGCATCTAAACTCGACCTCTACATTTTTT
ATGTTTATCTCTAGTATTACTCTTTAGACAAAAAAATTGTAGTAAGAACTATTCATAGAGTGAATCGAAA
ACAATACGAAAATGTAAACATTTCCTATACGTAGTATATAGAGACAAAATAGAAGAAACCGTTCATAATT
TTCTGACCAATGAAGAATCATCAACGCTATCACTTTCTGTTCACAAAGTATGCGCAATCCACATCGGTAT
AGAATATAATCGGGGATGCCTTTATCTTGAAAAAATGCACCCGCAGCTTCGCTAGTAATCAGTAAACGCG
GGAAGTGGAGTCAGGCTTTTTTTATGGAAGAGAAAATAGACACCAAAGTAGCCTTCTTCTAACCTTAACG
GACCTACAGTGCAAAAAGTTATCAAGAGACTGCATTATAGAGCGCACAAAGGAGAAAAAAAGTAATCTAA
GATGCTTTGTTAGAAAAATAGCGCTCTCGGGATGCATTTTTGTAGAACAAAAAAGAAGTATAGATTCTTT
GTTGGTAAAATAGCGCTCTCGCGTTGCATTTCTGTTCTGTAAAAATGCAGCTCAGATTCTTTGTTTGAAA
AATTAGCGCTCTCGCGTTGCATTTTTGTTTTACAAAAATGAAGCACAGATTCTTCGTTGGTAAAATAGCG
CTTTCGCGTTGCATTTCTGTTCTGTAAAAATGCAGCTCAGATTCTTTGTTTGAAAAATTAGCGCTCTCGC
GTTGCATTTTTGTTCTACAAAATGAAGCACAGATGCTTCGTTGCTTGCATGCAACTTCTTTTCTTTTTTT
TTCTTTTCTCTCTCCCCCGTTGTTGTCTCACCATATCCGCAATGACAAAAAAATGATGGAAGACACTAAA
GGAAAAAATTAACGACAAAGACAGCACCAACAGATGTCGTTGTTCCAGAGCTGATGAGGGGTATCTCGAA
GCACACGAAACTTTTTCCTTCCTTCATTCACGCACACTACTCTCTAATGAGCAACGGTATACGGCCTTCC
TTCCAGTTACTTGAATTTGAAATAAAAAAAAGTTTGCTGTCTTGCTATCAAGTATAAATAGACCTGCAAT
TATTAATCTTTTGTTTCCTCGTCATTGTTCTCGTTCCCTTTCTTCCTTGTTTCTTTTTCTGCACAATATT
TCAAGCTATACCAAGCATACAATCAACTCCAAGCTTGAAGCAAGCCTCCTGAAAGATGAAGCTACTGTCT
TCTATCGAACAAGCATGCGATATTTGCCGACTTAAAAAGCTCAAGTGCTCCAAAGAAAAACCGAAGTGCG
CCAAGTGTCTGAAGAACAACTGGGAGTGTCGCTACTCTCCCAAAACCAAAAGGTCTCCGCTGACTAGGGC
ACATCTGACAGAAGTGGAATCAAGGCTAGAAAGACTGGAACAGCTATTTCTACTGATTTTTCCTCGAGAA
GACCTTGACATGATTTTGAAAATGGATTCTTTACAGGATATAAAAGCATTGTTAACAGGATTATTTGTAC
AAGATAATGTGAATAAAGATGCCGTCACAGATAGATTGGCTTCAGTGGAGACTGATATGCCTCTAACATT
GAGACAGCATAGAATAAGTGCGACATCATCATCGGAAGAGAGTAGTAACAAAGGTCAAAGACAGTTGACT
GTATCGCCGGAATTCCCGGGGATCCTATGTCTTCAGAAGAAGAAGAAGAAGAAGCAACCCCAGGAGGAAA
GGCAGCCACTCCTCATGGACAAAGACGACTACCACAGCTTGCTGTATCAGAGCCATCTGTGAACATCCTA
GGAAACAGAGTGGGACTGAAAGGTTTTACCTCACTCGACCTATTTGTTGGTGTTTCTACAAATTTAAACT
AGTATAAAACATAGACCATAGCTGTTTGGCTTTTTTTCAGACCCATGTTTTTTCCTAAGTCCTAGTTTCT
AAGAAATGACTGGGATTTGCTAAAATATATATATATATAAATAATAACTTACTAATAGCTAAATAAAATT
TCCTCTTACAACTAATTGAGCTGGTTTTTATGAATGTGTCTTAATTATTTAAACTTGAGGCACATTTTTG
TTTTCCTTACTTCATTGTGAATTTCCGGAATTCTGCAGCCAAGCTAATTCCGGGCGAATTTCTTATGATT
TATGATTTTTATTATTAAATAAGTTATAAAAAAAATAAGTGTATACAAATTTTAAAGTGACTCTTAGGTT
TTAAAACGAAAATTCTTATTCTTGAGTAACTCTTTCCTGTAGGTCAGGTTGCTTTCTCAGGTATAGCATG
AGGTCGCTCTTATTGACCACACCTCTACCGGCATGCCGGCAAGTGCACAAACAATACTTAAATAAATACT
ACTCAGTAATAACCTATTTCTTAGCATTTTTGACGAAATTTGCTATTTTGTTAGAGTCTTTTACACCATT
TGTCTCCACACCTCCGCTTACATCAACACCAATAACGCCATTTAATCTAAGCGCATCACCAACATTTTCT
GGCGTCAGTCCACCAGCTAACATAAAATGTAAGCTTTCGGGGCTCTCTTGCCTTCCAACCCAGTCAGAAA
TCGAGTTCCAATCCAAAAGTTCACCTGTCCCACCTGCTTCTGAATCAAACAAGGGAATAAACGAATGAGG
TTTCTGTGAAGCTGCACTGAGTAGTATGTTGCAGTCTTTTGGAAATACGAGTCTTTTAATAACTGGCAAA
CCGAGGAACTCTTGGTATTCTTGCCACGACTCATCTCCATGCAGTTGGACGATATCAATGCCGTAATCAT
TGACCAGAGCCAAAACATCCTCCTTAGGTTGATTACGAAACACGCCAACCAAGTATTTCGGAGTGCCTGA
ACTATTTTTATATGCTTTTACAAGACTTGAAATTTTCCTTGCAATAACCGGGTCAATTGTTCTCTTTCTA
TTGGGCACACATATAATACCCAGCAAGTCAGCATCGGAATCTAGAGCACATTCTGCGGCCTCTGTGCTCT
GCAAGCCGCAAACTTTCACCAATGGACCAGAACTACCTGTGAAATTAATAACAGACATACTCCAAGCTGC
CTTTGTGTGCTTAATCACGTATACTCACGTGCTCAATAGTCACCAATGCCCTCCCTCTTGGCCCTCTCCT
TTTCTTTTTTCGACCGAATTAATTCGTAATCATGTCATAGCTGTTTCCTGTGTGAAATTGTTATCCGCTC
ACAATTCCACACAACATACGAGCCGGAAGCATAAAGTGTAAAGCCTGGGGTGCCTAATGAGTGAGCTAAC
TCACATTAATTGCGTTGCGCTCACTGCCCGCTTTCCAGTCGGGAAACCTGTCGTGCCAGGAAGATCCGAG
GCCTAGCTTCTAATTCTTCCAACATACAATGGGAGTTTGGCCGAGTGGTTTAAGGCGTCAGATTTAGGTG
GATTTAACCTCTAAAATCTCTGATATCTTCGGATGCAAGGGTTCGAATCCCTTAGCTCTCATTATTTTTT
GCTTTTTCTCTTGAGGTCACATGATCGCAAAATGGCAAATGGCACGTGAAGCTGTCGATATTGGGGAACT
GTGGTGGTTGGCAAATGACTAATTAAGTTAGTCAAGGCGCCATCCTCATGAAAACTGTGTAACATAATAA
CCGAAGTGTCGAAAAGGTGGCACCTTGTCCAATTGAACACGCTCGATGAAAAAAATAAGATATATATAAG
GTTAAGTAAAGCGTCTGTTAGAAAGGAAGTTTTTCCTTTTTCTTGCTCTCTTGTCTTTTCATCTACTATT
TCCTTCGTGTAATACAGGGTCGTCAGATACATAGATACAATTCTATTACCCCCATCCATACAATGGGCCA
TATGGCTTCTAGCTATCCTTATGACGTGCCTGACTATGCCAGCCTGGGAGGACCTTCTAGTCCTAAGAAG
AAGAGAAAGGTGGCGGCCGCCATGATCCGCTTTATCCTCATCCAGAACCGGGCAGGCAAGACACGCCTGG
CCAAGTGGTATATGCAGTTCGATGATGACGAGAAGCAGAAGTTGATCGAGGAAGTGCACGCCGTGGTCAC
CGTCGGGGATGCCAAGCACACCAACTTTGTGGAGTTCCGGAACTTCAAGATCATCTACCGGCGCTACGCT
GGCCTCTACTTCTGCATCTGCGTTGACGTCAACGACAACAATCTGGCCTATCTTGAGGCCATCCACAACT
TCGTAGAAGTGTTAAATGAATACTTCCACAATGTCTGTGAACTGGACCTGGTGTTCAACTTCTACAAGGT
TTACACGGTGGTAGATGAGATGTTCCTGGCAGGAGAGATCCGAGAGACGAGCCAGACGAAGGTGCTGAAG
CAGCTGCTGATGCTACAGTCCCTGGAGTGAAGATCTTCGGGCTGATCTCCCATGTCTCTACTGGTGGTGG
TGCTTCTTTGGAATTATTGGAAGGTAAGGAATTGCCAGGTGTTGCTTTCTTATCCGAAAAGAAATAAATT
GAATTGAATTGAAATCGATAGATCAATTTTTTTCTTTTCTCTTTCCCCATCCTTTACGCTAAAATAATAG
TTTATTTTATTTTTTGAATATTTTTTATTTATATACGTATATATAGACTATTATTTATCTTTTAATGATT
ATTAAGATTTTTATTAAAAAAAAATTCGCTCCTCTTTTAATGCCTTTATGCAGTTTTTTTTTCCCATTCG
ATATTTCTATGTTCGGGTTCAGCGTATTTTAAGTTTAATAACTCGAAAATTCTGCGTTCGTTAAAGCTAG
GCCTCGGATCTTCCTGCATTAATGAATCGGCCAACGCGCGGGGAGAGGCGGTTTGCGTATTGGGCGCTCT
TCCGCTTCCTCGCTCACTGACTCGCTGCGCTCGGTCGTTCGGCTGCGGCGAGCGGTATCAGCTCACTCAA
AGGCGGTAATACGGTTATCCACAGAATCAGGGGATAACGCAGGAAAGAACATGTGAGCAAAAGGCCAGCA
AAAGGCCAGGAACCGTAAAAAGGCCGCGTTGCTGGCGTTTTTCCATAGGCTCCGCCCCCCTGACGAGCAT
CACAAAAATCGACGCTCAAGTCAGAGGTGGCGAAACCCGACAGGACTATAAAGATACCAGGCGTTTCCCC
CTGGAAGCTCCCTCGTGCGCTCTCCTGTTCCGACCCTGCCGCTTACCGGATACCTGTCCGCCTTTCTCCC
TTCGGGAAGCGTGGCGCTTTCTCATAGCTCACGCTGTAGGTATCTCAGTTCGGTGTAGGTCGTTCGCTCC
AAGCTGGGCTGTGTGCACGAACCCCCCGTTCAGCCCGACCGCTGCGCCTTATCCGGTAACTATCGTCTTG
AGTCCAACCCGGTAAGACACGACTTATCGCCACTGGCAGCAGCCACTGGTAACAGGATTAGCAGAGCGAG
GTATGTAGGCGGTGCTACAGAGTTCTTGAAGTGGTGGCCTAACTACGGCTACACTAGAAGAACAGTATTT
GGTATCTGCGCTCTGCTGAAGCCAGTTACCTTCGGAAAAAGAGTTGGTAGCTCTTGATCCGGCAAACAAA
CCACCGCTGGTAGCGGTGGTTTTTTTGTTTGCAAGCAGCAGATTACGCGCAGAAAAAAAGGATCTCAAGA
AGATCCTTTGATCTTTTCTACGGGGTCTGACGCTCAGTGGAACGAAAACTCACGTTAAGGGATTTTGGTC
ATGAGATTATCAAAAAGGATCTTCACCTAGATCCTTTTAAATTAAAAATGAAGTTTTAAATCAATCTAAA
GTATATATGAGTAAACTTGGTCTGACAGTTACCAATGCTTAATCAGTGAGGCACCTATCTCAGCGATCTG
TCTATTTCGTTCATCCATAGTTGCCTGACTCCCCGTCGTGTAGATAACTACGATACGGGAGGGCTTACCA
TCTGGCCCCAGTGCTGCAATGATACCGCGAGACCCACGCTCACCGGCTCCAGATTTATCAGCAATAAACC
AGCCAGCCGGAAGGGCCGAGCGCAGAAGTGGTCCTGCAACTTTATCCGCCTCCATCCAGTCTATTAATTG
TTGCCGGGAAGCTAGAGTAAGTAGTTCGCCAGTTAATAGTTTGCGCAACGTTGTTGCCATTGCTACAGGC
ATCGTGGTGTCACGCTCGTCGTTTGGTATGGCTTCATTCAGCTCCGGTTCCCAACGATCAAGGCGAGTTA
CATGATCCCCCATGTTGTGCAAAAAAGCGGTTAGCTCCTTCGGTCCTCCGATCGTTGTCAGAAGTAAGTT
GGCCGCAGTGTTATCACTCATGGTTATGGCAGCACTGCATAATTCTCTTACTGTCATGCCATCCGTAAGA
TGCTTTTCTGTGACTGGTGAGTACTCAACCAAGTCATTCTGAGAATAGTGTATGCGGCGACCGAGTTGCT
CTTGCCCGGCGTCAATACGGGATAATACCGCGCCACATAGCAGAACTTTAAAAGTGCTCATCATTGGAAA
ACGTTCTTCGGGGCGAAAACTCTCAAGGATCTTACCGCTGTTGAGATCCAGTTCGATGTAACCCACTCGT
GCACCCAACTGATCTTCAGCATCTTTTACTTTCACCAGCGTTTCTGGGTGAGCAAAAACAGGAAGGCAAA
ATGCCGCAAAAAAGGGAATAAGGGCGACACGGAAATGTTGAATACTCATACTCTTCCTTTTTCAATATTA
TTGAAGCATTTATCAGGGTTATTGTCTCATGAGCGGATACATATTTGAATGTATTTAGAAAAATAAACAA
ATAGGGGTTCCGCGCACATTTCCCCGAAAAGTGCCACCTGACGTCTAAGAAACCATTATTATCATGACAT
TAACCTATAAAAATAGGCGTATCACGAGGCCCTTTCGTCTCGCGCGTTTCGGTGATGACGGTGAAAACCT
CTGACACATGCAGCTCCCGGAGACGGTCACAGCTTGTCTGTAAGCGGATGCCGGGAGCAGACAAGCCCGT
CAGGGCGCGTCAGCGGGTGTTGGCGGGTGTCGGGGCTGGCTTAACTATGCGGCATCAGAGCAGATTGTAC
TGAGAGTGCACCATAACG
Features (pLannotate 1.2.2; 23 found; start..end, strand, type, name):
   1172..1568    +  promoter       ADH1 promoter: S. cerevisiae ADH1; promoter for alcohol dehydrogenase 1
   1596..2036    +  CDS            GAL4 DNA binding domain: DNA binding domain of the GAL4 transcriptional activator; Saccharomyces cerevisiae GAL4 (truncated)
   2055..2159    +  CDS            Tyr (fragment): TYRO_MOUSE - Experimental evidence at protein level: Swiss-Prot protein existence level 1. This is a copper-containing oxidase that functions in the formation of pigments such as melanins and other polyphenolic compounds (PubMed:2517217). Catalyzes the initial and rate limiting step in the cascade of reactions leading to melanin production from tyrosine (PubMed:2517217, PubMed:1537333). In addition to hydroxylating tyrosine to DOPA (3,4-dihydroxyphenylalanine), also catalyzes the oxidation of DOPA to DOPA-quinone, and possibly the oxidation of DHI (5,6- dihydroxyindole) to indole-5,6 quinone (
   2333..2349    -  promoter       LEU2 promoter (fragment): S. cerevisiae LEU2
   2504..2691    +  terminator     ADH1 terminator: S. cerevisiae ADH1; transcription terminator for the S. cerevisiae alcohol dehydrogenase 1 (ADH1) gene
   2744..3418    -  CDS            TRP1: phosphoribosylanthranilate isomerase, required for tryptophan biosynthesis; S. cerevisiae TRP1; yeast auxotrophic marker
   3419..3520    -  promoter       TRP1 promoter: S. cerevisiae TRP1
   3558..3574    -  protein_bind   lac operator: The lac repressor binds to the lac operator to inhibit transcription in E. coli. This inhibition can be relieved by adding lactose or isopropyl-β-D-thiogalactopyranoside (IPTG). lac repressor encoded by lacI
   3582..3612    -  promoter       lac promoter: promoter for the E. coli lac operon
   3627..3648    -  protein_bind   CAP binding site: CAP binding activates transcription in the presence of cAMP. E. coli catabolite activator protein
   3661..3699    -  CDS            lacI (fragment): lac repressor; lacI; The lac repressor binds to the lac operator to inhibit transcription in E. coli. This inhibition can be relieved by adding lactose or isopropyl-β-D-thiogalactopyranoside (IPTG).
   3740..3840    +  ncRNA          tRNA: Accession: RF00005 - tRNA
   3842..4192    +  promoter       MET17 promoter: S. cerevisiae MET17; expression is repressed by methionine; MET15; MET25
   4292..4717    +  CDS            AP2S1: AP2S1_HUMAN - Also known as AP17, CLAPS2. Experimental evidence at protein level: Swiss-Prot protein existence level 1. Component of the adaptor protein complex 2 (AP-2). Adaptor protein complexes function in protein Transport via Transport vesicles in different membrane traffic pathways. Adaptor protein complexes are vesicle coat components and appear to be involved in cargo selection and vesicle formation. AP-2 is involved in clathrin-dependent endocytosis in which cargo proteins are incorporated into vesicles surrounded by clathrin (clathrin-coated vesicles, CCVs) which are destined for fus
   4702..4824    +  CDS            PGK1 (fragment): PGK_YEAST - Experimental evidence at protein level: Swiss-Prot protein existence level 1. From Saccharomyces cerevisiae (strain ATCC 204508 / S288c) (Baker's yeast).
   4828..5098    +  terminator     PGK1 terminator: S. cerevisae PGK1; transcription terminator for 3-phosphoglycerate kinase gene
   5124..5177    -  CDS            lacI (fragment): lac repressor; lacI; The lac repressor binds to the lac operator to inhibit transcription in E. coli. This inhibition can be relieved by adding lactose or isopropyl-β-D-thiogalactopyranoside (IPTG).
   5360..5948    -  rep_origin     ori: high-copy-number ColE1/pMB1/pBR322/pUC origin of replication
   6119..6979    -  CDS            AmpR: β-lactamase; bla; confers resistance to ampicillin, carbenicillin, and related antibiotics
   6980..7084    -  promoter       AmpR promoter: bla
   7179..7214    +  CDS            rop (fragment): Rop protein, which maintains plasmids at low copy number; rop
   7316..7365    +  misc_feature   bom (fragment): basis of mobility region from pBR322
   7366..1162    +  rep_origin     2μ ori (across the origin): yeast 2μ plasmid origin of replication
