[The description below was written by a language model from this plasmid's Addgene catalogue record and pLannotate feature annotations shown in this document.]
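Description:
pBridge-tyrosinase.σ2 is a yeast expression shuttle plasmid of about 7.4 kb built on the pBridge backbone and designed for yeast three-hybrid assays. It replicates in E. coli from a high-copy ColE1/pUC-type origin with ampicillin resistance (AmpR). In Saccharomyces cerevisiae it is maintained episomally through the 2μ origin and selected by the TRP1 auxotrophic marker.

The plasmid carries two independent expression cassettes. In the first, the ADH1 promoter drives the GAL4 DNA-binding domain fused at its C-terminus to the cytosolic tail of mouse tyrosinase, followed by the ADH1 terminator. The insert was cloned between BamHI and PstI sites, has a silent substitution in its second codon, and includes 317 nucleotides of 3' UTR. In the second cassette, the methionine-repressible MET25 (MET17) promoter drives rat AP-2 σ2, cloned NotI/BglII, with a PGK1 terminator. The record states that the backbone supplies an N-terminal HA epitope and nuclear localization signal, although these are not annotated separately in the feature table. This σ2 sequence encodes an R42G substitution along with several silent changes.

In a three-hybrid assay, σ2 acts as the bridging or accessory protein. It is directed to the nucleus, where it can combine with a partner subunit expressed from a separate activation-domain plasmid, so that binding of the bait tail to the assembled adaptor subunits can be read out. Methionine repression of the MET25 promoter allows σ2 expression to be controlled. The associated study examined dileucine sorting-signal recognition by adaptor protein complexes. The depositor notes that the tyrosinase tail can be replaced through BamHI/PstI to test other candidate sorting signals against AP-2 subunits.
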