Addgene plasmid #197415: pBridge-tyrosinase.σ2
Purpose: Expression of 1) GAL4 DNA-binding domain (BD)-tyrosinase cytosolic tail fusion protein, 2) HA epitope and nuclear localization signal (NLS) AP-2 σ2 fusion protein in yeast (yeast three-hybrid assays)
Depositing lab: Juan Bonifacino. Depositing organization: National Institute of Child Health and Human Development (NICHD). Publication: Conservation and diversification of dileucine signal recognition by adaptor protein (AP) complex variants. Mattera R, Boehm M, Chaudhuri R, Prabhu Y, Bonifacino JS. J Biol Chem. 2011 Jan 21;286(3):2022-30. doi: 10.1074/jbc.M110.197178. Epub 2010 Nov 19. PubMed 21097499.
Backbone
  Vector backbone: pBridge
  Backbone size w/o insert (bp): 6526
  Total vector size (bp): 7367
  Vector type: Yeast Expression
  Selectable markers: TRP1
Growth in bacteria
  Bacterial resistance: Ampicillin, 100 μg/mL
  Growth temperature: 37°C
  Growth strain: DH5alpha
  Copy number: Unknown
Gene/Insert 1
  Gene/Insert name: tyrosinase cytosolic tail
  Species: M. musculus (mouse)
  Insert size (bp): 428
  Mutation: silent substitution in codon 2 of tyrosinase tail (encoding residue 500 of full length protein); insert contains 317 nucleotides of 3' UTR
  Promoter: ADH1
  Tag / fusion protein: GAL4-DNA binding domain fragment (N terminal on backbone)
  Cloning method: Restriction Enzyme; 5′ cloning site BamH1 (not destroyed); 3′ cloning site PstI (not destroyed)
  Sequencing primers: 5′ GAL4 DNA binding domain forward; 3′ GAL4 DNA binding domain reverse
Gene/Insert 2
  Gene/Insert name: AP-2 σ2
  Species: R. norvegicus (rat)
  Insert size (bp): 429
  Mutation: encodes R42G substitution, contains silent substitutions in codons 3, 4, 5, 138 and 140
  Promoter: MET25
  Tag / fusion protein: HA tag (N terminal on backbone); nuclear localization signal (NLS) (N terminal on backbone)
  Cloning method: Restriction Enzyme; 5′ cloning site NotI (not destroyed); 3′ cloning site BglII (not destroyed)
  Sequencing primers: 5′ 5' gatacaattctattacccccatcc (MCS2F); 3′ 5' gcaacacctggcaattccttacc (MCS2R)
Terms and licenses: Academic/Nonprofit Terms; Industry Terms: Not Available to Industry
Depositor comments: To test interaction of novel sorting signals with AP-2 subunits, excise tyrosinase tail insert from this construct with BamH1/PstI and subclone BamH1/PstI DNA fragment encoding novel signal in MCS1. Do not use other restriction sites in MCS1 as they may be also present in insert subcloned in MCS2.
How to cite: pBridge-tyrosinase.σ2 was a gift from Juan Bonifacino (Addgene plasmid # 197415 ; http://n2t.net/addgene:197415 ; RRID:Addgene_197415)
